>Addgene plasmid #180741 | pMYT088 | addgene full sequence | sequence record 369785 | Addgene NGS Result
TCAGTACGTTGAAAATACATTCAGTCACACCCGCAGCACAGCAAGTCGTTTCATCTAAGCTATTTTGATC
GTTAGAATATCCACACCTCACAAGTATCGACAATTTAGATGTGTATTGGGTTTTGTCTACGCAAATACCA
TTAGTTTCACACAAGATGCCATCAGCGCTACTGTAAATAGATTGTTCCTCTGGGCTTGGAGTGAGAGTGA
CAGAATTCGCATTCTAGACGAGCATGACACTATCTGCGCGGACTAGTTAGCCTGCAGCATGTACAATGTC
TTCCGATGAAGACATGAGTCGACACGGACCTGAGTTAGTTTATCGTGCGAATGGAACTAGAAAACCAATA
ATCATTGAATAATATATGTGACAGTGACAGGCCACCAGAATAAAGCTAATATCTGGAGGGGTATTTCTTC
TTGAGTGAAGAAGAAATATGCTACTTCCAAATTTTAGGACGACAAATCCTCATAATATGAATTAGGCAAA
TTACAGAATGAAGGGGGTTGAGAAGTCCCACAGCACATCGCTCCTTCGCTAAGAGCTCCACTGCTAAAAC
AGAAAAAAAAAGTATTAATCAATTGTACTACCATGTTCTTTGTTACTAAACGCGCCTATTTTTTTCGAGA
GCCTTTACGAGAGTCAATCAAGCATTCTCCCGCATACTTCGCTAAGAAAAAAGTGATCTTTAATTGGGCC
CTTCATCTATCATTTTTGCTTAAGTGGCGTAACTTATTTTATCATTTCCTCTCCCTGCCATCCTCTTTAT
TTTTGTTCTGTATCACAGCAGTTAATTCAGTTTCCATTCAAAGTATGCCACGGATAACTTGATGCGGCCG
CGTGTTACAACCAATTAACCAATTCTGATTAGAAAAACTCATCGAGCATCAAATGAAACTGCAATTTATT
CATATCAGGATTATCAATACCATATTTTTGAAAAAGCCGTTTCTGTAATGAAGGAGAAAACTCACCGAGG
CAGTTCCATAGGATGGCAAGATCCTGGTATCGGTCTGCGATTCCGACTCGTCCAACATCAATACAACCTA
TTAATTTCCCCTCGTCAAAAATAAGGTTATCAAGTGAGAAATCACCATGAGTGACGACTGAATCCGGTGA
GAATGGCAAAAGCTTATGCATTTCTTTCCAGACTTGTTCAACAGGCCAGCCATTACGCTCGTCATCAAAA
TCACTCGCATCAACCAAACCGTTATTCATTCGTGATTGCGCCTGAGCGAGGCGAAATACGCGATCGCTGT
TAAAAGGACAATTACAAACAGGAATCGAATGCAACCGGCGCAGGAACACTGCCAGCGCATCAACAATATT
TTCACCTGAATCAGGATATTCTTCTAATACCTGGAATGCTGTTTTCCCGGGGATCGCAGTGGTGAGTAAC
CATGCATCATCAGGAGTACGGATAAAATGCTTGATGGTCGGAAGAGGCATAAATTCCGTCAGCCAGTTTA
GTCTGACCATCTCATCTGTAACATCATTGGCAACGCTACCTTTGCCATGTTTCAGAAACAACTCTGGCGC
ATCGGGCTTCCCATACAATCGATAGATTGTCGCACCTGATTGCCCGACATTATCGCGAGCCCATTTATAC
CCATATAAATCAGCATCCATGTTGGAATTTAATCGCGGCCTGGAGCAAGACGTTTCCCGTTGAATATGGC
TCATAACACCCCTTGTATTACTGTTTATGTAAGCAGACAGTTTTATTGTTCATGATGATATATTTTTATC
TTGTGCAATGTAACATCAGAGATTTTGAGACACAACGTGGCTTTGTTGAATAAATCGAACTTTTGCTGAG
TTGAAGGATCAGTCATGACCAAAATCCCTTAACGTGAGTTTTCGTTCCACTGAGCGTCAGACCCCGTAGA
AAAGATCAAAGGATCTTCTTGAGATCCTTTTTTTCTGCGCGTAATCTGCTGCTTGCAAACAAAAAAACCA
CCGCTACCAGCGGTGGTTTGTTTGCCGGATCAAGAGCTACCAACTCTTTTTCCGAAGGTAACTGGCTTCA
GCAGAGCGCAGATACCAAATACTGTTCTTCTAGTGTAGCCGTAGTTAGGCCACCACTTCAAGAACTCTGT
AGCACCGCCTACATACCTCGCTCTGCTAATCCTGTTACCAGTGGCTGCTGCCAGTGGCGATAAGTCGTGT
CTTACCGGGTTGGACTCAAGACGATAGTTACCGGATAAGGCGCAGCGGTCGGGCTGAACGGGGGGTTCGT
GCACACAGCCCAGCTTGGAGCGAACGACCTACACCGAACTGAGATACCTACAGCGTGAGCTATGAGAAAG
CGCCACGCTTCCCGAAGGGAGAAAGGCGGACAGGTATCCGGTAAGCGGCAGGGTCGGAACAGGAGAGCGC
ACGAGGGAGCTTCCAGGGGGAAACGCCTGGTATCTTTATAGTCCTGTCGGGTTTCGCCACCTCTGACTTG
AGCGTCGATTTTTGTGATGCTCGTCAGGGGGGCGGAGCCTATGGAAAAACGCCAGCAACGCGGCCTTTTT
ACGGTTCCTGGCCTTTTGCTGGCCTTTTGCTCACATGTTCTTTCCTGCGTTATCCCCTGATTCTGTGGAT
AACCGTGCGGCCGCAATACACTAAATTGTCCATGTTTTAACTACCATTTCCTTCTAATTTTTTTCCTTTC
TTAGCTGATTTAATTCATTTATTTGCTGTCGTTTGCATTTACTGACTAAAAAAAGTGTAAAATATGGGAA
GCGCAAATTGAAAAGTCGGGTTGCGAAATTACCTGCCAAAAATCCACCTCGTTAATATCTAACAAGATTC
AACGCCTGTTGACAAAAGAAACTCGTCAGTCTCTCAGTTTACTTCTATGTTTAACATATTTGCTATGATC
CACTCCAGATTCTGCCCAGCCCTCAACTTCACGCCCACGTTGAGAGTACAT
Features (pLannotate 1.2.2; 2 found; start..end, strand, type, name):
    869..1684    -  CDS            KanR: aminoglycoside phosphotransferase; aph(3')-Ia; confers resistance to kanamycin in bacteria or G418 (Geneticin®) in eukaryotes
   1909..2497    +  rep_origin     ori: high-copy-number ColE1/pMB1/pBR322/pUC origin of replication
