[The description below was written by a language model from this plasmid's Addgene catalogue record and pLannotate feature annotations shown in this document.]
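Description:
pMYT088 is a small synthetic-biology plasmid (about 2.9 kb) belonging to the Multiplex Yeast Toolkit (MYT), a MoClo-style modular cloning system for engineering Saccharomyces cerevisiae. It is built on the pYTK090 backbone from the earlier Yeast Toolkit and is maintained in E. coli as a high-copy plasmid. The two features identified in the annotated sequence are both bacterial housekeeping elements. One is a ColE1/pUC-type origin of replication. The other is a KanR gene encoding the aph(3')-Ia aminoglycoside phosphotransferase, which provides kanamycin selection. No yeast origin of replication or yeast selectable or auxotrophic marker appears in the feature table. This fits the recorded purpose of markerless integration rather than episomal maintenance.

The payload is recorded as "Int.4 Spacer", a synthetic insert intended for markerless integration at the Int.4 locus of the yeast genome. The automated annotation did not recognise anything in the roughly 870 bp upstream of KanR or in the short regions flanking the origin, so the composition of the spacer is not documented in the record. It does not say whether homology arms, assembly overhangs or restriction sites are present, and the cloning sites are listed as unknown. No promoter, coding sequence, tag or reporter is recorded, as expected for a construct described as a spacer. The record does not explain the spacer's role further. In modular toolkits such parts generally serve as placeholder or filler units, occupying a position where no functional cassette is wanted. Here that would presumably apply to the Int.4 position when multiplexed integrations are designed with the MYT system.
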