Addgene plasmid #180741: pMYT088
Purpose: Markerless yeast integration Spacer at Int.4 locus to used in the Ellis MYT system
Depositing lab: Tom Ellis. Depositing organization: Imperial College London. Publication: A Multiplex MoClo Toolkit for Extensive and Flexible Engineering of Saccharomyces cerevisiae. Shaw WM, Khalil AS, Ellis T. ACS Synth Biol. 2023 Nov 6. doi: 10.1021/acssynbio.3c00423. PubMed 37930278.
Backbone
  Vector backbone: pYTK090
  Backbone manufacturer: John Dueber
  Vector type: Synthetic Biology
Growth in bacteria
  Bacterial resistance: Kanamycin, 50 μg/mL
  Growth temperature: 37°C
  Growth strain: DH5alpha
  Copy number: High Copy
Gene/Insert
  Gene/Insert name: Int.4 Spacer
  Species: Synthetic
  Cloning method: Restriction Enzyme; 5′ cloning site Unknown (unknown if destroyed)
Terms and licenses: Academic/Nonprofit Terms; Industry Terms: Not Available to Industry
How to cite: pMYT088 was a gift from Tom Ellis (Addgene plasmid # 180741 ; http://n2t.net/addgene:180741 ; RRID:Addgene_180741)
